>Addgene plasmid #159703 | pG20_Venus_Hyg | addgene full sequence | sequence record 314361 | Addgene NGS Result
GGTAAACTAAGTCGCTGTATGTGTTTGTTTGAGATCTCATGTGAGCAAAAGGCCAGCAAAAGGCCAGGAA
CCGTAAAAAGGCCGCGTTGCTGGCGTTTTTCCATAGGCTCCGCCCCCCTGACGAGCATCACAAAAATCGA
CGCTCAAGTCAGAGGTGGCGAAACCCGACAGGACTATAAAGATACCAGGCGTTTCCCCCTGGAAGCTCCC
TCGTGCGCTCTCCTGTTCCGACCCTGCCGCTTACCGGATACCTGTCCGCCTTTCTCCCTTCGGGAAGCGT
GGCGCTTTCTCATAGCTCACGCTGTAGGTATCTCAGTTCGGTGTAGGTCGTTCGCTCCAAGCTGGGCTGT
GTGCACGAACCCCCCGTTCAGCCCGACCGCTGCGCCTTATCCGGTAACTATCGTCTTGAGTCCAACCCGG
TAAGACACGACTTATCGCCACTGGCAGCAGCCACTGGTAACAGGATTAGCAGAGCGAGGTATGTAGGCGG
TGCTACAGAGTTCTTGAAGTGGTGGCCTAACTACGGCTACACTAGAAGAACAGTATTTGGTATCTGCGCT
CTGCTGAAGCCAGTTACCTTCGGAAGAAGAGTTGGTAGCTCTTGATCCGGCAAACAAACCACCGCTGGTA
GCGGTGGTTTTTTTGTTTGCAAGCAGCAGATTACGCGCAGAAAAAAAGGATCTCAAGAAGATCCTTTGAT
CTTTTCTACGGGGTCTGACGCTCAGTGGAACGAAAACTCACGTTAAGGGATTTTGGTCATGAGATTATCA
AAAAGGATCTTCACCTAGATCCTTTTAAATTAAAAATGAAGTTTTAAATCAATCTAAAGTATATATGTGT
AACATTGGTCTAGTGATTAGAAAAACTCATCGAGCATCAAATGAAACTGCAATTTATTCATATCAGGATT
ATCAATACCATATTTTTGAAAAAGCCGTTTCTGTAATGAAGGAGAAAACTCACCGAGGCAGTTCCATAGG
ATGGCAAGATCCTGGTATCGGTCTGCGATTCCGACTCGTCCAACATCAATACAACCTATTAATTTCCCCT
CGTCAAAAATAAGGTTATCAAGTGAGAAATCACCATGAGTGACGACTGAATCCGGTGAGAATGGCAAAAG
TTTATGCATTTCTTTCCAGACTTGTTCAACAGGCCAGCCATTACGCTCGTCATCAAAATCACTCGCATCA
ACCAAACCGTTATTCATTCGTGATTGCGCCTGAGCGAGACGAAATACGCGATCGCTGTTAAAAGGACAAT
TACAAACAGGAATCGAATGCAACCGGCGCAGGAACACTGCCAGCGCATCAACAATATTTTCACCTGAATC
AGGATATTCTTCTAATACCTGGAATGCTGTTTTCCCTGGGATCGCAGTGGTGAGTAACCATGCATCATCA
GGAGTACGGATAAAATGCTTGATGGTCGGAAGAGGCATAAATTCCGTCAGCCAGTTTAGTCTGACCATCT
CATCTGTAACATCATTGGCAACGCTACCTTTGCCATGTTTCAGAAACAACTCTGGCGCATCGGGCTTCCC
ATACAATCGGTAGATTGTCGCACCTGATTGCCCGACATTATCGCGAGCCCATTTATACCCATATAAATCA
GCATCCATGTTGGAATTTAATCGCGGCCTTGAGCAAGACGTTTCCCGTTGAATATGGCTCATAACACCCC
TTGTATTACTGTTTATGTAAGCAGACAGTTTTATTGTTCATGATGATATATTTTTATCTTGTGCAATGTA
ACATCAGAGATTTTGAGACACAACGTGGCTTTGTTGAATAAATCGAACTTTTGCTGAGTTGAAGGATCAG
ATCACGCATCTTCCCGACAACGCAGACCGTTCCGTGGCAAAGCAAAAGTTCAAAATCACCAACTGGTCCA
CCTACAACAAAGCTCTCATCAACCGTGGCTCCCTCACTTTCTGGCTGGATGATGGGGCGATTCAGGCGAT
CCCCATCCAACAGCCCGCCGTCGAGCGGGCTTTTTTATCCCCGGAAGCCTGTGGATAGAGGGTAGTTATC
CACGTGAAACCGCTAATGCCCCGCAAAGCCTTGATTCACGGGGCTTTCCGGCCCGCTCCAAAAACTATCC
ACGTGAAATCGCTAATCAGGGTACGTGAAATCGCTAATCGGAGTACGTGAAATCGCTAATAAGGTCACGT
GAAATCGCTAATCAAAAAGGCACGTGAGAACGCTAATAGCCCTTTCAGATCAACAGCTTGCAAACACCCC
TCGCTCCGGCAAGTAGTTACAGCAAGTAGTATGTTCAATTAGCTTTTCAATTATGAATATATATATCAAT
TATTGGTCGCCCTTGGCTTGTGGACAATGCGCTACGCGCACCGGCTCCGCCCGTGGACAACCGCAAGCGG
TTGCCCACCGTCGAGCGCCTTTGCCCACAACCCGGCGGCCGGCCGCAACAGATCGTTTTATAAATTTTTT
TTTTTGAAAAAGAAAAAGCCCGAAAGGCGGCAACCTCTCGGGCTTCTGGATTTCCGATCCCCGGAATTAG
ATCTTGGCAGGATATATTGTGGTGTAACGTTATCGATCTGGATTTTAGTACTGGATTTTGGTTTTAGGAA
TTAGAAATTTTATTGATAGAAGTATTTTACAAATACAAATACATACTAAGGGTTTCTTATATGCTCAACA
CATGAGCGAAACCCTATAAGAACCCTAATTTCCCTTATCGGGAAACTACTCACACATTATTTATGGAGAA
AATAGAGAGAGATAGATTTGTAGAGAGAGACTGGTGATTTCAGCGTACCGAATTAATTCCTGAATCACTG
CGACCGGCCCTCCCGCGACCCAGCCGAGCGAGCTTAGCGAACTGTGGACGAGAACTGTGCCACCAAGCGT
AAGGCCGTTCTCTCGCATTTGCCTTGCTAGGCTCGCGCGAGTTGCTGGCTGAGGCGTTCTCGAAATCAGC
TCTTGTTCGGTCGGCATCTACTCTATTCCTTTGCCCTCGGACGAGTGCTGGGGCGTCGGTTTCCACTATC
GGCGAGTACTTCTACACAGCCATCGGTCCAGACGGCCGCGCTTCTGCGGGCGATTTGTGTACGCCCGACA
GTCCCGGCTCCGGATCGGACGATTGCGTCGCATCGACCCTGCGCCCAAGCTGCATCATCGAAATTGCCGT
CAACCAAGCTCTGATAGAGTTGGTCAAGACCAATGCGGAGCATATACGCCCGGAGCCTTGGCGATCCTGC
AAGCTCCGGATGCCTCCGCTCGAAGTAGCGCGTCTGCTGCTCCATACAAGCCAACCACGGCCTCCAGAAG
AAGATGTTGGCGACCTCGTATTGGGAATCCCCGAACATCGCCTCGCTCCAGTCAATGACCGCTGTTATGC
GGCCATTGTCCGTCAGGACATTGTTGGAGCCGAAATCCGCGTGCACGAGGTGCCGGACTTCGGGGCAGTC
CTCGGCCCAAAGCATCAGCTCATCGAGAGCCTGCGCGACGGACGCACTGACGGTGTCGTCCATCACAGTT
TGCCAGTGATACACATGGGGATCAGCAATCGCGCATATGAAATCACGCCATGTAGTGTATTGACCGATTC
CTTGCGGTCCGAATGGGCCGAACCCGCTCGTCTGGCTAAGATCGGCCGCAGCGATAGCATCCATAGCCTC
CGCGACCGGCTGAAGAACAGCGGGCAGTTCGGTTTCAGGCAGGTCTTGCAACGTGACACCCTGTGCACGG
CGGGAGATGCAATAGGTCAGGCTCTCGCTGAACTCCCCAATGTCAAGCACTTCCGGAATCGGGAGCGCGG
CCGATGCAAAGTGCCGATAAACATAACGATCTTTGTAGAAACCATCGGCGCAGCTATTTACCCGCAGGAC
ATATCCACGCCCTCCTACATCGAAGCTGAAAGCACGAGATTCTTCGCCCTCCGAGAGCTGCATCAGGTCG
GAGACGCTGTCGAACTTTTCGATCAGAAACTTCTCGACAGACGTCGCGGTGAGTTCAGGCTTTTTCATAG
GGGGGATCAGCTTGGGCTGTCCTCTCCAAATGAAATGAACTTCCTTATATAGAGGAAGGGTCTTGCGAAG
GATAGTGGGATTGTGCGTCATCCCTTACGTCAGTGGAGATGTCACATCAATCCACTTGCTTTGAAGTCGT
GGTTGGAACGACTTCTTTTTCCACGATGCTCCTCGTGGGTGGGGGTCCATCTTTGGGACCACTGTCGGCA
GAGGCATCTTGAATGATAGCCTTTCCTTTATCGCAATGATGGCATTTGTAGGAGCCACCTTCCTTTTCTA
CTGTCCTTTCGATGAAGTGACAGATAGCTGGGCAATGGAATCCGAGGAGGTTTCCCGAAATTACCCTTTG
TTGAAAAGTCTCAATAAAGCTTCGACGAGTCAGTAATAAACGGCGTCAAAGTGGTTGCAGCCGGCACACA
CGAGTCGTGTTTATCAACTCAAAGCACAAATACTTTTCCTCAACCTAAAAATAAGGCAATTAGCCAAAAA
CAACTTTGCGTGTAAACAACGCTCAATACACGTGTCATTTTATTATTAGCTATTGCTTCACCGCCTTAGC
TTTCTCGTGACCTAGTCGTCCTCGTCTTTTCTTCTTCTTCTTCTATAAAACAATACCCAAAGACCTCTTC
TTCTTCACAATTCAGATTTCAATTTCTCAAAATCTTAAAAACTTTCTCTCAATTCTCTCTACCGTGATCA
AGGTAAATTTCTGTGTTCCTTATTCTCTCAAAATCTTCGATTTTGTTTTCGTTCGATCCCAATTTCGTAT
ATGTTCTTTGGTTTAGATTCTGTTAATCTTAGATCGAAGACGATTTTCTGGGTTTGATCGTTAGATATCA
TCTTAATTCTCGATTAGGGTTTCATAGATATCATCCGATTTGTTCAAATAATTTGAGTTTTGTCGAATAA
TTACTCTTCGATTTGTGATTTCTATCTAGATCTGGTGTTAGTTTCTAGTTTGTGCGATCGAATTTGTCGA
TTAATCTGAGTTTTTCTGATTAACAGACTAGAGTTAACCGGGCTCAGGCCTGGCGCGCCACTAGTGGATC
CATCGATAGTACTGTCGACCTCGAGGGTACCGCTCCCGGGATGGTGAGCAAGGGCGAGGAGCTGTTCACC
GGGGTGGTGCCCATCCTGGTCGAGCTGGACGGCGACGTAAACGGCCACAAGTTCAGCGTGTCCGGCGAGG
GCGAGGGCGATGCCACCTACGGCAAGCTGACCCTGAAGCTGATCTGCACCACCGGCAAGCTGCCCGTGCC
CTGGCCCACCCTCGTGACCACCCTGGGCTACGGCCTGCAGTGCTTCGCCCGCTACCCCGACCACATGAAG
CAGCACGACTTCTTCAAGTCCGCCATGCCCGAAGGCTACGTCCAGGAGCGCACCATCTTCTTCAAGGACG
ACGGCAACTACAAGACCCGCGCCGAGGTGAAGTTCGAGGGCGACACCCTGGTGAACCGCATCGAGCTGAA
GGGCATCGACTTCAAGGAGGACGGCAACATCCTGGGGCACAAGCTGGAGTACAACTACAACAGCCACAAC
GTCTATATCACCGCCGACAAGCAGAAGAACGGCATCAAGGCCAACTTCAAGATCCGCCACAACATCGAGG
ACGGCGGCGTGCAGCTCGCCGACCACTACCAGCAGAACACCCCCATCGGCGACGGCCCCGTGCTGCTGCC
CGACAACCACTACCTGAGCTACCAGTCCGCCCTGAGCAAAGACCCCAACGAGAAGCGCGATCACATGGTC
CTGCTGGAGTTCGTGACCGCCGCCGGGATCACTCTCGGCATGGACGAGCTGTACAAGTAAGAGCTCATAT
GAAGATGAAGATGAAATATTTGGTGTGTCAAATAAATAGCTTGTGTGCTTAAGTTTGTGTTTTTTTCTTG
GCTTGTTGTGTTATGAATTTGTGGCTTTTTCTAATATTAAATGAATGTAAGATCTCATTATAATGAATAA
ACAAATGTTTCTATAATCCATTGTGAATGTTTTGTTGGATCTCTTCTGCAGCATATAACTACTGTATGTG
CTATGGTATGGACTATGGAATATGATTAAAGATAAGGAATTCAGATCGGCTGAGTGGCTCCTTCAACGTT
GCGGTTCTGTCAGTTCCAAACGTAAAACGGCTTGTCCCGCGTCATCGGCGGGGGTCATAACGTGACTCCC
TTAATTCTCCGCTCATGATCAGATTGTCGTTTCCCGCCTTCAGTTTAAACTATCAGTGTTTGACAGGATA
TATTGGCG
Features (pLannotate 1.2.2; 14 found; start..end, strand, type, name):
     98..686     -  rep_origin     ori: high-copy-number ColE1/pMB1/pBR322/pUC origin of replication
    857..1672    -  CDS            KanR: aminoglycoside phosphotransferase; aph(3')-Ia; confers resistance to kanamycin in bacteria or G418 (Geneticin®) in eukaryotes
   1857..1958    +  CDS            TRA2_ECOLX (fragment): Protein predicted: Swiss-Prot protein existence level 4. Required for transposition of transposon Tn903. From Escherichia coli.
   1963..2398    +  rep_origin     pSa ori: origin of replication from bacterial plasmid pSa
   2525..2547    +  misc_feature   LB T-DNA repeat: left border repeat from nopaline C58 T-DNA (truncated)
   2555..2731    -  polyA_signal   CaMV poly(A) signal: cauliflower mosaic virus polyadenylation signal
   2781..2945    -  CDS            yokD (fragment): YOKD_BACSU - Experimental evidence at protein level: Swiss-Prot protein existence level 1. May contribute to antibiotic resistance. From Bacillus subtilis (strain 168).
   2966..3988    -  CDS            hph: KHYB_ECOLX - Experimental evidence at protein level: Swiss-Prot protein existence level 1. The aminoglycoside phosphotransferases achieve inactivation of their antibiotic substrates by phosphorylation. Only phosphorylates hygromycin and closely related compounds such as demethyl analogs and destomycin. From Escherichia coli.
   4008..4353    -  promoter       CaMV 35S promoter: strong constitutive promoter from cauliflower mosaic virus
   4010..4056    -  promoter       minimal CaMV 35S promoter: minimal 35S promoter from cauliflower mosaic virus
   5081..5800    +  CDS            Venus: yellow fluorescent protein (YFP) with fast and efficient maturation (Nagai et al., 2002) mammalian codon-optimized
   5808..6056    +  terminator     HSP terminator: efficient transcription terminator from the Arabidopsis thaliana heat shock protein 18.2 gene (Nagaya et al., 2010)
   6067..6097    -  promoter       NOS promoter (fragment): nopaline synthase promoter
   6221..7       +  misc_feature   RB T-DNA repeat (across the origin): right border repeat from nopaline C58 T-DNA
