[The description below was written by a language model from this plasmid's Addgene catalogue record and pLannotate feature annotations shown in this document.]
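Description:
pG20_Venus_Hyg is an empty plant expression vector of about 6.2 kb built on the pGREEN binary backbone, intended as a cloning recipient for genes to be expressed in planta. It is maintained in E. coli at high copy through a ColE1/pUC-type origin and selected with kanamycin via an aph(3')-Ia cassette. It also carries the pSa origin characteristic of pGREEN vectors, which supports replication in Agrobacterium; in the pGREEN system this generally depends on replication functions supplied in trans by a helper plasmid, although the record does not mention one.

Between the nopaline-type left (truncated) and right T-DNA border repeats lie two units. Next to the left border, in reverse orientation, a CaMV 35S promoter drives the hygromycin phosphotransferase gene (hph), terminated by the CaMV poly(A) signal, providing hygromycin selection of transformed plant tissue. A short yokD-like fragment annotated just downstream of hph is probably an annotation artefact or cloning remnant. Toward the right border sits the expression cassette: a Venus yellow fluorescent protein coding sequence (listed as mVenus in the catalogue) followed by the Arabidopsis HSP18.2 terminator, an efficient transcription terminator. A gene of interest cloned upstream and in frame would be expressed as a C-terminal Venus fusion, useful for subcellular localisation or for monitoring expression.

The roughly 700 bp between the 35S promoter and Venus are unannotated, so the promoter driving the fusion cassette and the nature of the cloning site are not stated in the record. The vector belongs to an updated pGREEN-based suite designed for cost-effective plant cloning.
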