Addgene plasmid #159703: pG20_Venus_Hyg
Purpose: (Empty Backbone) pGREEN-based cloning construct for expression in planta
Depositing lab: Hans-Henning Kunz. Depositing organization: Washington State University. Publication: An updated pGREEN-based vector suite for cost-effective cloning in plant molecular biology. Pratt AI, Knoblauch J, Kunz HH. MicroPubl Biol. 2020 Oct 7;2020. doi: 10.17912/micropub.biology.000317. PubMed 33274321.
Backbone
  Vector backbone: pGREEN
  Backbone size (bp): 6238
  Vector type: Plant Expression
  Selectable markers: Hygromycin
  Tag / fusion protein: mVenus (C terminal on backbone)
Growth in bacteria
  Bacterial resistance: Kanamycin, 50 μg/mL
  Growth temperature: 37°C
  Growth strain: DH5alpha
  Copy number: High Copy
Gene/Insert
  Gene/Insert name: None
  Tag / fusion protein: mVenus (C terminal on backbone)
Terms and licenses: Academic/Nonprofit Terms; Industry Terms: Not Available to Industry
Depositor comments: Empty pGREEN expression vector for cloning; HSP terminator
How to cite: pG20_Venus_Hyg was a gift from Hans-Henning Kunz (Addgene plasmid # 159703 ; http://n2t.net/addgene:159703 ; RRID:Addgene_159703)
